Addgene plasmid #163519: mu-FLT3Lv1-pTRIP
Purpose: Used to construct lentivirus to express murine FLT3 ligand (variant-1) in mammalian cells
Depositing lab: Thomas Weber. Depositing organization: Icahn School of Medicine at Mount Sinai.
Backbone
  Vector backbone: pTRIP-Puro-2A
  Backbone manufacturer: Addgene
  Vector type: Mammalian Expression, Bacterial Expression, Lentiviral
  Selectable markers: Puromycin
Growth in bacteria
  Bacterial resistance: Ampicillin, 100 μg/mL
  Growth temperature: 37°C
  Growth strain: NEB Stable
  Copy number: High Copy
Gene/Insert
  Gene/Insert name: murine-FLT3L variant 1
  Species: M. musculus (mouse)
  Insert size (bp): 765
  GenBank ID: NM_013520.3
  Entrez Gene: Flt3l (a.k.a. Flt3lg, Ly72L)
  Cloning method: Restriction Enzyme; 5′ cloning site Xba1 (unknown if destroyed); 3′ cloning site BamH1 (unknown if destroyed)
  Sequencing primers: 5′ TTTGGCAGTACACCAATGGG
Terms and licenses: Academic/Nonprofit Terms; Industry Terms: Not Available to Industry
Depositor comments: Plasmid created by Ananda Mookerjee and Thomas Weber
How to cite: mu-FLT3Lv1-pTRIP was a gift from Thomas Weber (Addgene plasmid # 163519 ; http://n2t.net/addgene:163519 ; RRID:Addgene_163519)
