[The description below was written by a language model from this plasmid's Addgene catalogue record and pLannotate feature annotations shown in this document.]
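Description:
mu-FLT3Lv1-pTRIP is an HIV-1-based lentiviral transfer plasmid of about 12.2 kb, built on the pTRIP-Puro-2A backbone, for producing lentivirus that expresses murine FLT3 ligand (transcript variant 1) in mammalian cells. It is propagated in E. coli through a high-copy ColE1/pUC-type origin and selected with ampicillin via the bla gene. A recombination-tolerant strain is listed for growth, as is common for plasmids carrying repeated LTRs.

The viral portion begins with a 5' LTR region, followed by the Ψ packaging signal with an adjoining gag fragment, the Rev response element for Rev-dependent nuclear export of the genomic RNA, and the cPPT/CTS element, which improves nuclear import and transduction. Downstream, the CMV enhancer and immediate-early promoter drive the mouse Flt3lg coding sequence, inserted between XbaI and BamHI sites. Its product is a cytokine that stimulates early hematopoietic cells by activating the FLT3 receptor. Although the backbone name implies a Puro-2A fusion arrangement, the annotated sequence instead shows a separate mouse PGK promoter driving puromycin N-acetyltransferase, so transduced cells are selected through an independent cassette. A WPRE follows to enhance transcript stability and expression, and the cassette ends in a ΔU3 self-inactivating 3' LTR, which limits LTR promoter activity after integration.

Outside the LTRs, the annotation picks up legacy backbone remnants: an SV40 promoter with gpt fragments, SV40 small t intron and polyadenylation sequences, and pieces of pBR322 (TcR, bom, rop) and nef. These appear to have no role in the intended use. The plasmid must be co-transfected with packaging and envelope plasmids to generate particles for stable FLT3L expression.
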