Features (pLannotate 1.2.2; 33 found; start..end, strand, type, name):
    377..634     +  LTR            5' LTR (truncated): truncated 5' long terminal repeat (LTR) from HIV-1
    681..806     +  misc_feature   HIV-1 Ψ: packaging signal of human immunodeficiency virus type 1
    790..1153    +  CDS            HIV-1 gag (fragment): gag protein from human immunodeficiency virus 1; gag
   1299..1532    +  misc_feature   RRE: The Rev response element (RRE) of HIV-1 allows for Rev-dependent mRNA export from the nucleus to the cytoplasm.
   1909..2009    +  CDS            Rev (fragment): human immunodeficiency virus 1 (HIV-1) Rev protein; rev; enhances nuclear export of unspliced and incompletely spliced viral mRNAs
   2054..2171    +  misc_feature   cPPT/CTS: central polypurine tract and central termination sequence of HIV-1
   2230..2533    +  enhancer       CMV enhancer: human cytomegalovirus immediate early enhancer
   2534..2737    +  promoter       CMV promoter: human cytomegalovirus (CMV) immediate early promoter
   2855..3550    +  CDS            Flt3lg: FLT3L_MOUSE - Also known as Flt3l. Experimental evidence at transcript level: Swiss-Prot protein existence level 2. Stimulates the proliferation of early hematopoietic cells by activating FLT3. Synergizes well with a number of other colony stimulating factors and interleukins. From Mus musculus (Mouse).
   3621..4120    +  promoter       PGK promoter: mouse phosphoglycerate kinase 1 promoter
   4141..4740    +  CDS            PuroR: puromycin N-acetyltransferase; pac from Streptomyces alboniger; confers resistance to puromycin
   4754..5342    +  misc_feature   WPRE: woodchuck hepatitis virus posttranscriptional regulatory element
   5359..5547    +  CDS            nef (fragment): NEF_HV1Z2 - Experimental evidence at protein level: Swiss-Prot protein existence level 1. Extracellular Nef protein targets CD4(+) T-lymphocytes for apoptosis by interacting with CXCR4 surface receptors. From Human immunodeficiency virus type 1 group M subtype D (isolate Z2/CDC-Z34) (HIV-1).
   5549..5580    +  LTR            3' LTR (ΔU3) (fragment): self-inactivating 3' long terminal repeat (LTR) from HIV-1
   5628..5808    +  LTR            5' LTR (truncated): truncated 5' long terminal repeat (LTR) from HIV-1
   6770..6868    -  CDS            TBC1D5 (fragment): TBCD5_HUMAN - Also known as KIAA0210. Experimental evidence at protein level: Swiss-Prot protein existence level 1. May act as a GTPase-activating protein (GAP) for Rab family protein(s). May act as a GAP for RAB7A. Can displace RAB7A and retromer CSC subcomplex from the endosomal membrane to the cytosol; at least retromer displacement seems to require its catalytic activity (PubMed:19531583, PubMed:20923837). Required for retrograde transport of cargo proteins from endosomes to the trans-Golgi network (TGN); the function seems to require its catalytic activity. Involved in regulation of autop
   7274..7553    +  CDS            TcR (fragment): tetracycline efflux protein; tet; confers resistance to tetracycline
   7554..7602    -  misc_feature   bom (fragment): basis of mobility region from pBR322
   7704..7739    -  CDS            rop (fragment): Rop protein, which maintains plasmids at low copy number; rop
   7834..7938    +  promoter       AmpR promoter: bla
   7939..8799    +  CDS            AmpR: β-lactamase; bla; confers resistance to ampicillin, carbenicillin, and related antibiotics
   8970..9558    +  rep_origin     ori: high-copy-number ColE1/pMB1/pBR322/pUC origin of replication
   9741..9797    +  CDS            lacI (fragment): lac repressor; lacI; The lac repressor binds to the lac operator to inhibit transcription in E. coli. This inhibition can be relieved by adding lactose or isopropyl-β-D-thiogalactopyranoside (IPTG).
   9804..10133   +  promoter       SV40 promoter: SV40 enhancer and early promoter
  10333..10452   +  CDS            gpt (fragment): XGPT_ECOLI - Also known as gpp, gxu. Experimental evidence at protein level: Swiss-Prot protein existence level 1. Purine salvage pathway enzyme that catalyzes the transfer of the ribosyl-5-phosphate group from 5-phospho-alpha-D-ribose 1- diphosphate (PRPP) to the N9 position of the 6-oxopurines guanine and xanthine to form the corresponding ribonucleotides GMP (guanosine 5'- monophosphate) and XMP (xanthosine 5'-monophosphate), with the release of PPi. To a lesser extent, also acts on hypoxanthine (PubMed:9100006, PubMed:3886014). Does not ribophosphorylate adenine (PubMed:3886014). From Esch
  10452..10787   +  CDS            gpt (fragment): XGPT_ECOLI - Also known as gpp, gxu. Experimental evidence at protein level: Swiss-Prot protein existence level 1. Purine salvage pathway enzyme that catalyzes the transfer of the ribosyl-5-phosphate group from 5-phospho-alpha-D-ribose 1- diphosphate (PRPP) to the N9 position of the 6-oxopurines guanine and xanthine to form the corresponding ribonucleotides GMP (guanosine 5'- monophosphate) and XMP (xanthosine 5'-monophosphate), with the release of PPi. To a lesser extent, also acts on hypoxanthine (PubMed:9100006, PubMed:3886014). Does not ribophosphorylate adenine (PubMed:3886014). From Esch
  10882..11187   +  CDS            frsA (fragment): FRSA_ECOLI - Also known as yafA. Experimental evidence at protein level: Swiss-Prot protein existence level 1. Catalyzes the hydrolysis of esters (PubMed:15808744). Displays esterase activity toward pNP-butyrate (PubMed:15808744). May stimulate mixed-acid fermentation by acting as a fermentation/respiration switch that down-regulates respiration and up- regulates fermentation rates (PubMed:15169777). From Escherichia coli (strain K12).
  11191..11265   +  CDS            small t antigen (fragment): SV40 (simian virus 40) small t antigen
  11267..11332   +  intron         small t intron: SV40 (simian virus 40) small t antigen intron
  11462..11482   +  CDS            SV40 NLS: nuclear localization signal of SV40 (simian virus 40) large T antigen
  11801..11884   +  CDS            large T antigen (fragment): large T antigen from SV40 (simian virus 40)
  11907..12041   +  polyA_signal   SV40 poly(A) signal: SV40 polyadenylation signal
  12208..329     +  CDS            nef (fragment) (across the origin): NEF_HV1BR - Experimental evidence at protein level: Swiss-Prot protein existence level 1. Extracellular Nef protein targets CD4(+) T-lymphocytes for apoptosis by interacting with CXCR4 surface receptors (PubMed:14990729). From Human immunodeficiency virus type 1 group M subtype B (isolate BRU/LAI) (HIV-1).
>Addgene plasmid #163519 | mu-FLT3Lv1-pTRIP | addgene full sequence | sequence record 321571 | Addgene NGS Result
TGGAAGGGCTAATTCACTCCCAAAGAAGACAAGATATCCTTGATCTGTGGATCTACCACACACAAGGCTA
CTTCCCTGATTAGCAGAACTACACACCAGGGCCAGGGGTCAGATATCCACTGACCTTTGGATGGTGCTAC
AAGCTAGTACCAGTTGAGCCAGATAAGGTAGAAGAGGCCAATAAAGGAGAGAACACCAGCTTGTTACACC
CTGTGAGCCTGCATGGGATGGATGACCCGGAGAGAGAAGTGTTAGAGTGGAGGTTTGACAGCCGCCTAGC
ATTTCATCACGTGGCCCGAGAGCTGCATCCGGAGTACTTCAAGAACTGCTGATATCGAGCTTGCTACAAG
GGACTTTCCGCTGGGGACTTTCCAGGGAGGCGTGGCCTGGGCGGGACTGGGGAGTGGCGAGCCCTCAGAT
CCTGCATATAAGCAGCTGCTTTTTGCCTGTACTGGGTCTCTCTGGTTAGACCAGATCTGAGCCTGGGAGC
TCTCTGGCTAACTAGGGAACCCACTGCTTAAGCCTCAATAAAGCTTGCCTTGAGTGCTTCAAGTAGTGTG
TGCCCGTCTGTTGTGTGACTCTGGTAACTAGAGATCCCTCAGACCCTTTTAGTCAGTGTGGAAAATCTCT
AGCAGTGGCGCCCGAACAGGGACTTGAAAGCGAAAGGGAAACCAGAGGAGCTCTCTCGACGCAGGACTCG
GCTTGCTGAAGCGCGCACGGCAAGAGGCGAGGGGCGGCGACTGGTGAGTACGCCAAAAATTTTGACTAGC
GGAGGCTAGAAGGAGAGAGATGGGTGCGAGAGCGTCAGTATTAAGCGGGGGAGAATTAGATCGCGATGGG
AAAAAATTCGGTTAAGGCCAGGGGGAAAGAAAAAATATAAATTAAAACATATAGTATGGGCAAGCAGGGA
GCTAGAACGATTCGCAGTTAATCCTGGCCTGTTAGAAACATCAGAAGGCTGTAGACAAATACTGGGACAG
CTACAACCATCCCTTCAGACAGGATCAGAAGAACTTAGATCATTATATAATACAGTAGCAACCCTCTATT
GTGTGCATCAAAGGATAGAGATAAAAGACACCAAGGAAGCTTTAGACAAGATAGAGGAAGAGCAAAACAA
AAGTAAGACCACCGCACAGCAAGCGGCCGCTGATCTTCAGACCTGGAGGAGGAGATATGAGGGACAATTG
GAGAAGTGAATTATATAAATATAAAGTAGTAAAAATTGAACCATTAGGAGTAGCACCCACCAAGGCAAAG
AGAAGAGTGGTGCAGAGAGAAAAAAGAGCAGTGGGAATAGGAGCTTTGTTCCTTGGGTTCTTGGGAGCAG
CAGGAAGCACTATGGGCGCAGCGTCAATGACGCTGACGGTACAGGCCAGACAATTATTGTCTGGTATAGT
GCAGCAGCAGAACAATTTGCTGAGGGCTATTGAGGCGCAACAGCATCTGTTGCAACTCACAGTCTGGGGC
ATCAAGCAGCTCCAGGCAAGAATCCTGGCTGTGGAAAGATACCTAAAGGATCAACAGCTCCTGGGGATTT
GGGGTTGCTCTGGAAAACTCATTTGCACCACTGCTGTGCCTTGGAATGCTAGTTGGAGTAATAAATCTCT
GGAACAGATTTGGAATCACACGACCTGGATGGAGTGGGACAGAGAAATTAACAATTACACAAGCTTAATA
CACTCCTTAATTGAAGAATCGCAAAACCAGCAAGAAAAGAATGAACAAGAATTATTGGAATTAGATAAAT
GGGCAAGTTTGTGGAATTGGTTTAACATAACAAATTGGCTGTGGTATATAAAATTATTCATAATGATAGT
AGGAGGCTTGGTAGGTTTAAGAATAGTTTTTGCTGTACTTTCTATAGTGAATAGAGTTAGGCAGGGATAT
TCACCATTATCGTTTCAGACCCACCTCCCAACCCCGAGGGGACCCGACAGGCCCGAAGGAATAGAAGAAG
AAGGTGGAGAGAGAGACAGAGACAGATCCATTCGATTAGTGAACGGATCTCGACGGTATCGCCGAATTCA
CAAATGGCAGTATTCATCCACAATTTTAAAAGAAAAGGGGGGATTGGGGGGTACAGTGCAGGGGAAAGAA
TAGTAGACATAATAGCAACAGACATACAAACTAAAGAATTACAAAAACAAATTACAAAAATTCAAAATTT
TCGGGTTTATTACAGGGACAGCAGAGATCCACTTTGGGGCGATAAGCTTGGGAGTTCCGCGTTACATAAC
TTACGGTAAATGGCCCGCCTGGCTGACCGCCCAACGACCCCCGCCCATTGACGTCAATAATGACGTATGT
TCCCATAGTAACGCCAATAGGGACTTTCCATTGACGTCAATGGGTGGAGTATTTACGGTAAACTGCCCAC
TTGGCAGTACATCAAGTGTATCATATGCCAAGTACGCCCCCTATTGACGTCAATGACGGTAAATGGCCCG
CCTGGCATTATGCCCAGTACATGACCTTATGGGACTTTCCTACTTGGCAGTACATCTACGTATTAGTCAT
CGCTATTACCATGGTGATGCGGTTTTGGCAGTACATCAATGGGCGTGGATAGCGGTTTGACTCACGGGGA
TTTCCAAGTCTCCACCCCATTGACGTCAATGGGAGTTTGTTTTGGCACCAAAATCAACGGGACTTTCCAA
AATGTCGTAACAACTCCGCCCCATTGACGCAAATGGGCGGTAGGCGTGTACGGTGGGAGGTCTATATAAG
CAGAGCTCGTTTAGTGAACCGTCAGATCGCCTGGAGACGCCATCCACGCTGTTTTGACCTCCATAGAAGA
CACCGACTCTAGAGGCCGGCCGATAGTTTAAACGCCGCTAGCAGTCGACCAGAGATGACAGTGCTGGCGC
CAGCCTGGAGCCCAAATTCCTCCCTGTTGCTGCTGTTGCTGCTGCTGAGTCCTTGCCTGCGGGGGACACC
TGACTGTTACTTCAGCCACAGTCCCATCTCCTCCAACTTCAAAGTGAAGTTTAGAGAGTTGACTGACCAC
CTGCTTAAAGATTACCCAGTCACTGTGGCCGTCAATCTTCAGGACGAGAAGCACTGCAAGGCCTTGTGGA
GCCTCTTCCTAGCCCAGCGCTGGATAGAGCAACTGAAGACTGTGGCAGGGTCTAAGATGCAAACGCTTCT
GGAGGACGTCAACACCGAGATACATTTTGTCACCTCATGTACCTTCCAGCCCCTACCAGAATGTCTGCGA
TTCGTCCAGACCAACATCTCCCACCTCCTGAAGGACACCTGCACACAGCTGCTTGCTCTGAAGCCCTGTA
TCGGGAAGGCCTGCCAGAATTTCTCTCGGTGCCTGGAGGTGCAGTGCCAGCCGGACTCCTCCACCCTGCT
GCCCCCAAGGAGTCCCATAGCCCTAGAAGCCACGGAGCTCCCAGAGCCTCGGCCCAGGCAGCTGTTGCTC
CTGCTGCTGCTGCTGCTGCCTCTCACACTGGTGCTGCTGGCAGCCGCCTGGGGCCTTCGCTGGCAAAGGG
CAAGAAGGAGGGGGGAGCTCCACCCTGGGGTGCCCCTCCCCTCCCATCCCTAGGAATAAACGCGTACTCG
AGAACCCGGGAAGGATCCACCGGATCTAGATAACTGATCATAATTCTACCGGGTAGGGGAGGCGCTTTTC
CCAAGGCAGTCTGGAGCATGCGCTTTAGCAGCCCCGCTGGGCACTTGGCGCTACACAAGTGGCCTCTGGC
CTCGCACACATTCCACATCCACCGGTAGGCGCCAACCGGCTCCGTTCTTTGGTGGCCCCTTCGCGCCACC
TTCTACTCCTCCCCTAGTCAGGAAGTTCCCCCCCGCCCCGCAGCTCGCGTCGTGCAGGACGTGACAAATG
GAAGTAGCACGTCTCACTAGTCTCGTGCAGATGGACAGCACCGCTGAGCAATGGAAGCGGGTAGGCCTTT
GGGGCAGCGGCCAATAGCAGCTTTGCTCCTTCGCTTTCTGGGCTCAGAGGCTGGGAAGGGGTGGGTCCGG
GGGCGGGCTCAGGGGCGGGCTCAGGGGCGGGGCGGGCGCCCGAAGGTCCTCCGGAGGCCCGGCATTCTGC
ACGCTTCAAAAGCGCACGTCTGCCGCGCTGTTCTCCTCTTCCTCATCTCCGGGCCTTTCGACCTGCAGCC
CAAGCTTACCATGACCGAGTACAAGCCCACGGTGCGCCTCGCCACCCGCGACGACGTCCCCAGGGCCGTA
CGCACCCTCGCCGCCGCGTTCGCCGACTACCCCGCCACGCGCCACACCGTCGATCCGGACCGCCACATCG
AGCGGGTCACCGAGCTGCAAGAACTCTTCCTCACGCGCGTCGGGCTCGACATCGGCAAGGTGTGGGTCGC
GGACGACGGCGCCGCGGTGGCGGTCTGGACCACGCCGGAGAGCGTCGAAGCGGGGGCGGTGTTCGCCGAG
ATCGGCCCGCGCATGGCCGAGTTGAGCGGTTCCCGGCTGGCCGCGCAGCAACAGATGGAAGGCCTCCTGG
CGCCGCACCGGCCCAAGGAGCCCGCGTGGTTCCTGGCCACCGTCGGCGTCTCGCCCGACCACCAGGGCAA
GGGTCTGGGCAGCGCCGTCGTGCTCCCCGGAGTGGAGGCGGCCGAGCGCGCCGGGGTGCCCGCCTTCCTG
GAGACCTCCGCGCCCCGCAACCTCCCCTTCTACGAGCGGCTCGGCTTCACCGTCACCGCCGACGTCGAGG
TGCCCGAAGGACCGCGCACCTGGTGCATGACCCGCAAGCCCGGTGCCTGACCGCGTCTGGAACAATCAAC
CTCTGGATTACAAAATTTGTGAAAGATTGACTGGTATTCTTAACTATGTTGCTCCTTTTACGCTATGTGG
ATACGCTGCTTTAATGCCTTTGTATCATGCTATTGCTTCCCGTATGGCTTTCATTTTCTCCTCCTTGTAT
AAATCCTGGTTGCTGTCTCTTTATGAGGAGTTGTGGCCCGTTGTCAGGCAACGTGGCGTGGTGTGCACTG
TGTTTGCTGACGCAACCCCCACTGGTTGGGGCATTGCCACCACCTGTCAGCTCCTTTCCGGGACTTTCGC
TTTCCCCCTCCCTATTGCCACGGCGGAACTCATCGCCGCCTGCCTTGCCCGCTGCTGGACAGGGGCTCGG
CTGTTGGGCACTGACAATTCCGTGGTGTTGTCGGGGAAGCTGACGTCCTTTCCATGGCTGCTCGCCTGTG
TTGCCACCTGGATTCTGCGCGGGACGTCCTTCTGCTACGTCCCTTCGGCCCTCAATCCAGCGGACCTTCC
TTCCCGCGGCCTGCTGCCGGCTCTGCGGCCTCTTCCGCGTCTTCGCCTTCGCCCTCAGACGAGTCGGATC
TCCCTTTGGGCCGCCTCCCCGCCTGGAATTAATTCTGCAGTCGAGACCTAGAAAAACATGGAGCAATCAC
AAGTAGCAATACAGCAGCTACCAATGCTGATTGTGCCTGGCTAGAAGCACAAGAGGAGGAGGAGGTGGGT
TTTCCAGTCACACCTCAGGTACCTTTAAGACCAATGACTTACAAGGCAGCTGTAGATCTTAGCCACTTTT
TAAAAGAAAAGGGGGGACTGGAAGGGCTAATTCACTCCCAACGAAGACAAAATCGTCGAGAGATGCTGCA
TATAAGCAGCTGCTTTTTGCTTGTACTGGGTCTCTCTGGTTAGACCAGATCTGAGCCTGGGAGCTCTCTG
GCTAACTAGGGAACCCACTGCTTAAGCCTCAATAAAGCTTGCCTTGAGTGCTTCAAGTAGTGTGTGCCCG
TCTGTTGTGTGACTCTGGTAACTAGAGATCCCTCAGACCCTTTTAGTCAGTGTGGAAAATCTCTAGCAGT
AGTAGTTCATGTCATCTTATTATTCAGTATTTATAACTTGCAAAGAAATGAATATCAGAGAGTGAGAGGC
CTTGACATTATAATAGATTTAGCAGGAATTGAACTAGGAGTGGAGCACACAGGCAAAGCTGCAGAAGTAC
TTGGAAGAAGCCACCAGAGATACTCACGATTCTGCACATACCTGGCTAATCCCAGATCCTAAGGATTACA
TTAAGTTTACTAACATTTATATAATGATTTATAGTTTAAAGTATAAACTTATCTAATTTACTATTCTGAC
AGATATTAATTAATCCTCAAATATCATAAGAGATGATTACTATTATCCCCATTTAACACAAGAGGAAACT
GAGAGGGAAAGATGTTGAAGTAATTTTCCCACAATTACAGCATCCGTTAGTTACGACTCTATGATCTTCT
GACACAAATTCCATTTACTCCTCACCCTATGACTCAGTCGAATATATCAAAGTTATGGACATTATGCTAA
GTAACAAATTACCCTTTTATATAGTAAATACTGAGTAGATTGAGAGAAGAAATTGTTTGCAAACCTGAAT
AGCTTCAAGAAGAAGAGAAGTGAGGATAAGAATAACAGTTGTCATTTAACAAGTTTTAACAAGTAACTTG
GTTAGAAAGGGATTCAAATGCATAAAGCAAGGGATAAATTTTTCTGGCAACAAGACTATACAATATAACC
TTAAATATGACTTCAAATAATTGTTGGAACTTGATAAAACTAATTAAATATTATTGAAGATTATCAATAT
TATAAATGTAATTTACTTTTAAAAAGGGAACATAGAAATGTGTATCATTAGAGTAGAAAACAATCCTTAT
TATCACAATTTGTCAAAACAAGTTTGTTATTAACACAAGTAGAATACTGCATTCAATTAAGTTGACTGCA
GATTTTGTGTTTTGTTAAAATTAGAAAGAGATAACAACAATTTGAATTATTGAAAGTAACATGTAAATAG
TTCTACATACGTTCTTTTGACATCTTGTTCAATCATTGATCGAAGTTCTTTATCTTGGAAGAATTTGTTC
CAAAGACTCTGAAATAAGGAAAACAATCTATTATATAGTCTCACACCTTTGTTTTACTTTTAGTGATTTC
AATTTAATAATGTAAATGGTTAAAATTTATTCTTCTCTGAGATCATTTCACATTGCAGATAGAAAACCTG
AGACTGGGGTAATTTTTATTAAAATCTAATTTAATCTCAGAAACACATCTTTATTCTAACATCAATTTTT
CCAGTTTGATATTATCATATAAAGTCAGCCTTCCTCATCTGCAGGTTCCACAACAAAAATCCAACCAACT
GTGGATCAAAAATATTGGGAAAAAATTAAAAATAGCAATACAACAATAAAAAAATACAAATCAGAAAAAC
AGCACAGTATAACAACTTTATTTAGCATTTACAATCTATTAGGTATTATAAGTAATCTAGCCAGATCCTC
TACGCCGGACGCATCGTGGCCGGCATCACCGGCGCCACAGGTGCGGTTGCTGGCGCCTATATCGCCGACA
TCACCGATGGGGAAGATCGGGCTCGCCACTTCGGGCTCATGAGCGCTTGTTTCGGCGTGGGTATGGTGGC
AGGCCCCGTGGCCGGGGGACTGTTGGGCGCCATCTCCTTGCATGCACCATTCCTTGCGGCGGCGGTGCTC
AACGGCCTCAACCTACTACTGGGCTGCTTCCTAATGCAGGAGTCGCATAAGGGAGAGCGTCGAATGGTGC
ACTCTCAGTACAATCTGCTCTGATGCCGCATAGTTAAGCCAGCCCCGACACCCGCCAACACCCGCTGACG
CGCCCTGACGGGCTTGTCTGCTCCCGGCATCCGCTTACAGACAAGCTGTGACCGTCTCCGGGAGCTGCAT
GTGTCAGAGGTTTTCACCGTCATCACCGAAACGCGCGAGACGAAAGGGCCTCGTGATACGCCTATTTTTA
TAGGTTAATGTCATGATAATAATGGTTTCTTAGACGTCAGGTGGCACTTTTCGGGGAAATGTGCGCGGAA
CCCCTATTTGTTTATTTTTCTAAATACATTCAAATATGTATCCGCTCATGAGACAATAACCCTGATAAAT
GCTTCAATAATATTGAAAAAGGAAGAGTATGAGTATTCAACATTTCCGTGTCGCCCTTATTCCCTTTTTT
GCGGCATTTTGCCTTCCTGTTTTTGCTCACCCAGAAACGCTGGTGAAAGTAAAAGATGCTGAAGATCAGT
TGGGTGCACGAGTGGGTTACATCGAACTGGATCTCAACAGCGGTAAGATCCTTGAGAGTTTTCGCCCCGA
AGAACGTTTTCCAATGATGAGCACTTTTAAAGTTCTGCTATGTGGCGCGGTATTATCCCGTATTGACGCC
GGGCAAGAGCAACTCGGTCGCCGCATACACTATTCTCAGAATGACTTGGTTGAGTACTCACCAGTCACAG
AAAAGCATCTTACGGATGGCATGACAGTAAGAGAATTATGCAGTGCTGCCATAACCATGAGTGATAACAC
TGCGGCCAACTTACTTCTGACAACGATCGGAGGACCGAAGGAGCTAACCGCTTTTTTGCACAACATGGGG
GATCATGTAACTCGCCTTGATCGTTGGGAACCGGAGCTGAATGAAGCCATACCAAACGACGAGCGTGACA
CCACGATGCCTGTAGCAATGGCAACAACGTTGCGCAAACTATTAACTGGCGAACTACTTACTCTAGCTTC
CCGGCAACAATTAATAGACTGGATGGAGGCGGATAAAGTTGCAGGACCACTTCTGCGCTCGGCCCTTCCG
GCTGGCTGGTTTATTGCTGATAAATCTGGAGCCGGTGAGCGTGGGTCTCGCGGTATCATTGCAGCACTGG
GGCCAGATGGTAAGCCCTCCCGTATCGTAGTTATCTACACGACGGGGAGTCAGGCAACTATGGATGAACG
AAATAGACAGATCGCTGAGATAGGTGCCTCACTGATTAAGCATTGGTAACTGTCAGACCAAGTTTACTCA
TATATACTTTAGATTGATTTAAAACTTCATTTTTAATTTAAAAGGATCTAGGTGAAGATCCTTTTTGATA
ATCTCATGACCAAAATCCCTTAACGTGAGTTTTCGTTCCACTGAGCGTCAGACCCCGTAGAAAAGATCAA
AGGATCTTCTTGAGATCCTTTTTTTCTGCGCGTAATCTGCTGCTTGCAAACAAAAAAACCACCGCTACCA
GCGGTGGTTTGTTTGCCGGATCAAGAGCTACCAACTCTTTTTCCGAAGGTAACTGGCTTCAGCAGAGCGC
AGATACCAAATACTGTTCTTCTAGTGTAGCCGTAGTTAGGCCACCACTTCAAGAACTCTGTAGCACCGCC
TACATACCTCGCTCTGCTAATCCTGTTACCAGTGGCTGCTGCCAGTGGCGATAAGTCGTGTCTTACCGGG
TTGGACTCAAGACGATAGTTACCGGATAAGGCGCAGCGGTCGGGCTGAACGGGGGGTTCGTGCACACAGC
CCAGCTTGGAGCGAACGACCTACACCGAACTGAGATACCTACAGCGTGAGCTATGAGAAAGCGCCACGCT
TCCCGAAGGGAGAAAGGCGGACAGGTATCCGGTAAGCGGCAGGGTCGGAACAGGAGAGCGCACGAGGGAG
CTTCCAGGGGGAAACGCCTGGTATCTTTATAGTCCTGTCGGGTTTCGCCACCTCTGACTTGAGCGTCGAT
TTTTGTGATGCTCGTCAGGGGGGCGGAGCCTATGGAAAAACGCCAGCAACGCGGCCTTTTTACGGTTCCT
GGCCTTTTGCTGGCCTTTTGCTCACATGTTCTTTCCTGCGTTATCCCCTGATTCTGTGGATAACCGTATT
ACCGCCTTTGAGTGAGCTGATACCGCTCGCCGCAGCCGAACGACCGAGCGCAGCGAGTCAGTGAGCGAGG
AAGCGGAAGAGCGCCCAATACGCAAACCGCCTCTCCCCGCGCGTTGGCCGATTCATTAATGCAGCTGTGG
AATGTGTGTCAGTTAGGGTGTGGAAAGTCCCCAGGCTCCCCAGCAGGCAGAAGTATGCAAAGCATGCATC
TCAATTAGTCAGCAACCAGGTGTGGAAAGTCCCCAGGCTCCCCAGCAGGCAGAAGTATGCAAAGCATGCA
TCTCAATTAGTCAGCAACCATAGTCCCGCCCCTAACTCCGCCCATCCCGCCCCTAACTCCGCCCAGTTCC
GCCCATTCTCCGCCCCATGGCTGACTAATTTTTTTTATTTATGCAGAGGCCGAGGCCGCCTCGGCCTCTG
AGCTATTCCAGAAGTAGTGAGGAGGCTTTTTTGGAGGCCTAGGCTTTTGCAAAAAGCTTGGACACAAGAC
AGGCTTGCGAGATATGTTTGAGAATACCACTTTATCCCGCGTCAGGGAGAGGCAGTGCGTAAAAAGACGC
GGACTCATGTGAAATACTGGTTTTTAGTGCGCCAGATCTCTATAATCTCGCGCAACCTATTTTCCCCTCG
AACACTTTTTAAGCCGTAGATAAACAGGCTGGGACACTTCACATGAGCGAAAAATACATCGTCACCTGGG
ACATGTTGCAGATCCATGCACGTAAACTCGCAAGCCGACTGATGCCTTCTGAACAATGGAAAGGCATTAT
TGCCGTAAGCCGTGGCGGTCTGTACCGGGTGCGTTACTGGCGCGTGAACTGGGTATTCGTCATGTCGATA
CCGTTTGTATTTCCAGCTACGATCACGACAACCAGCGCGAGCTTAAAGTGCTGAAACGCGCAGAAGGCGA
TGGCGAAGGCTTCATCGTTATTGATGACCTGGTGGATACCGGTGGTACTGCGGTTGCGATTCGTGAAATG
TATCCAAAAGCGCACTTTGTCACCATCTTCGCAAAACCGGCTGGTCGTCCGCTGGTTGATGACTATGTTG
TTGATATCCCGCAAGATACCTGGATTGAACAGCCGTGGGATATGGGCGTCGTATTCGTCCCGCCAATCTC
CGGTCGCTAATCTTTTCAACGCCTGGCACTGCCGGGCGTTGTTCTTTTTAACTTCAGGCGGGTTACAATA
GTTTCCAGTAAGTATTCTGGAGGCTGCATCCATGACACAGGCAAACCTGAGCGAAACCCTGTTCAAACCC
CGCTTTAAACATCCTGAAACCTCGACGCTAGTCCGCCGCTTTAATCACGGCGCACAACCGCCTGTGCAGT
CGGCCCTTGATGGTAAAACCATCCCTCACTGGTATCGCATGATTAACCGTCTGATGTGGATCTGGCGCGG
CATTGACCCACGCGAAATCCTCGACGTCCAGGCACGTATTGTGATGAGCGATGCCGAACGTACCGACGAT
GATTTATACGATACGGTGATTGGCTACCGTGGCGGCAACTGGATTTATGAGTGGGCCCCGGATCTTTGTG
AAGGAACCTTACTTCTGTGGTGTGACATAATTGGACAAACTACCTACAGAGATTTAAAGCTCTAAGGTAA
ATATAAAATTTTTAAGTGTATAATGTGTTAAACTACTGATTCTAATTGTTTGTGTATTTTAGATTCCAAC
CTATGGAACTGATGAATGGGAGCAGTGGTGGAATGCCTTTAATGAGGAAAACCTGTTTTGCTCAGAAGAA
ATGCCATCTAGTGATGATGAGGCTACTGCTGACTCTCAACATTCTACTCCTCCAAAAAAGAAGAGAAAGG
TAGAAGACCCCAAGGACTTTCCTTCAGAATTGCTAAGTTTTTTGAGTCATGCTGTGTTTAGTAATAGAAC
TCTTGCTTGCTTTGCTATTTACACCACAAAGGAAAAAGCTGCACTGCTATACAAGAAAATTATGGAAAAA
TATTCTGTAACCTTTATAAGTAGGCATAACAGTTATAATCATAACATACTGTTTTTTCTTACTCCACACA
GGCATAGAGTGTCTGCTATTAATAACTATGCTCAAAAATTGTGTACCTTTAGCTTTTTAATTTGTAAAGG
GGTTAATAAGGAATATTTGATGTATAGTGCCTTGACTAGAGATCATAATCAGCCATACCACATTTGTAGA
GGTTTTACTTGCTTTAAAAAACCTCCCACACCTCCCCCTGAACCTGAAACATAAAATGAATGCAATTGTT
GTTGTTAACTTGTTTATTGCAGCTTATAATGGTTACAAATAAAGCAATAGCATCACAAATTTCACAAATA
AAGCATTTTTTTCACTGCATTCTAGTTGTGGTTTGTCCAAACTCATCAATGTATCTTATCATGTCTGGAT
CAACTGGATAACTCAAGCTAACCAAAATCATCCCAAACTTCCCACCCCATACCCTATTACCACTGCCAAT
TACCTGTGGTTTCATTTACTCTAAACCTGTGATTCCTCTGAATTATTTTCATTTTAAAGAAATTGTATTT
GTTAAATATGTACTACAAACTTAGTAGT
