>Addgene plasmid #163519 | mu-FLT3Lv1-pTRIP | depositor partial sequence | sequence record 316909 | mu-FLT3Lv1-pTRIP sequence 777 bps
ACCTCCATAGAAGACACCGACGCTAGCAGTCGACCAGAGATGACAGTGCTGGCGCCAGCCTGGAGCCCAA
ATTCCTCCCTGTTGCTGCTGTTGCTGCTGCTGAGTCCTTGCCTGCGGGGGACACCTGACTGTTACTTCAG
CCACAGTCCCATCTCCTCCAACTTCAAAGTGAAGTTTAGAGAGTTGACTGACCACCTGCTTAAAGATTAC
CCAGTCACTGTGGCCGTCAATCTTCAGGACGAGAAGCACTGCAAGGCCTTGTGGAGCCTCTTCCTAGCCC
AGCGCTGGATAGAGCAACTGAAGACTGTGGCAGGGTCTAAGATGCAAACGCTTCTGGAGGACGTCAACAC
CGAGATACATTTTGTCACCTCATGTACCTTCCAGCCCCTACCAGAATGTCTGCGATTCGTCCAGACCAAC
ATCTCCCACCTCCTGAAGGACACCTGCACACAGCTGCTTGCTCTGAAGCCCTGTATCGGGAAGGCCTGCC
AGAATTTCTCTCGGTGCCTGGAGGTGCAGTGCCAGCCGGACTCCTCCACCCTGCTGCCCCCAAGGAGTCC
CATAGCCCTAGAAGCCACGGAGCTCCCAGAGCCTCGGCCCAGGCAGCTGTTGCTCCTGCTGCTGCTGCTG
CTGCCTCTCACACTGGTGCTGCTGGCAGCCGCCTGGGGCCTTCGCTGGCAAAGGGCAAGAAGGAGGGGGG
AGCTCCACCCTGGGGTGCCCCTCCCCTCCCATCCCTAGGAATAAACGCGTACTCGAGAACCCGGGGAAGG
ATCCACC
